>Addgene plasmid #135170 | pH9-ilvA-ccdBwt (DE25) | addgene full sequence | sequence record 267950 | Addgene NGS Result
ATGGCTGACTCGCAACCCCTGTCCGGTGCTCCGGAAGGTGCCGAATATTTAAGAGCAGTGCTGCGCGCGC
CGGTTTACGAGGCGGCGCAGGTTACGCCGCTACAAAAAATGGAAAAACTGTCGTCGCGTCTTGATAACGT
CATTCTGGTGAAGCGCGAAGATCGCCAGCCAGTGCACAGCTTTAAGCTGCGCGGCGCATACGCCATGATG
GCGGGCCTGACGGAAGAACAGAAAGCGCACGGCGTGATCACTGCTTCTGCGGGTAACCACGCGCAGGGCG
TCGCGTTTTCTTCTGCGCGGTTAGGCGTGAAGGCCCTGATCGTTATGCCAACCGCCACCGCCGACATCAA
AGTCGACGCGGTGCGCGGCTTCGGCGGCGAAGTGCTGCTCCACGGCGCGAACTTTGATGAAGCGAAAGCC
AAAGCGATCGAACTGTCACAGCAGCAGGGGTTCACCTGGGTGCCGCCGTTCGACCATCCGATGGTGATTG
CCGGGCAAGGCACGCTGGCGCTGGAACTGCTCCAGCAGGACGCCCATCTCGACCGCGTATTTGTGCCAGT
CGGCGGCGGCGGTCTGGCTGCTGGCGTGGCGGTGCTGATCAAACAACTGATGCCGCAAATCAAAGTGATC
GCCGTAGAAGCGGAAGACTCCGCCTGCCTGAAAGCAGCGCTGGATGCGGGTCATCCGGTTGATCTGCCGC
GCGTAGGGCTATTTGCTGAAGGCGTAGCGGTAAAACGCATCGGTGACGAAACCTTCCGTTTATGCCAGGA
GTATCTCGACGACATCATCACCGTCGATAGCGATGCGATCTGTGCGGCGATGAAGGATTTATTCGAAGAT
GTGCGCGCGGTGGCGGAACCCTCTGGCGCGCTGGCGCTGGCGGGAATGAAAAAATATATCGCCCTGCACA
ACATTCGCGGCGAACGGCTGGCGCATATTCTTTCCGGTGCCAACGTGAACTTCCACGGCCTGCGCTACGT
CTCAGAACGCTGCGAACTGGGCGAACAGCGTGAAGCGTTGTTGGCGGTGACCATTAATGCAGTTCAAGGT
GTATACCTACAAGCGGGAGTCGAGGTATCGGCTCTTCGTGGACGTACAGAGCGACATTATAGATACGCCG
GGGAGGAGGATGGTCATACCTTTAGCGTCAGCCAGGTTGCTGAGCGACAAAGTAAGCAGAGAATTATATC
CCGTAGTACACATAGGGGACGAAAGCTGGAGGATGATGACGACGGACATGGCGTCCGTACCCGTGTCCGT
TATAGGAGAGGAGGTCGCGGATCTAAGTCACAGAGAGAACGATATAAAAAACGCGATAAACCTGATGTTC
TGGGGGATATGATTCGCTTCCTCAACACGCTGGGTACGTACTGGAACATTTCTTTGTTCCACTATCGCAG
CCATGGCACCGACTACGGGCGCGTACTGGCGGCGTTCGAACTTGGCGACCATGAACCGGATTTCGAAACC
CGGCTGAATGAGCTGGGCTACGATTGCCACGACGAAACCAATAACCCGGCGTTCAGGTTCTTTTTGGCGG
GTTAGCTCGAGTAAGGATCTCCAGGCATCAAATAAAACGAAAGGCTCAGTCGAAAGACTGGGCCTTTCGT
TTTATCTGTTGTTTGTCGGTGAACGCTCTCTACTAGAGTCACACTGGCTCACCTTCGGGTGGGCCTTTCT
GCGTTTATACCTAGGGATATATTCCGCTTCCTCGCTCACTGACTCGCTACGCTCGGTCGTTCGACTGCGG
CGAGCGGAAATGGCTTACGAACGGGGCGGAGATTTCCTGGAAGATGCCAGGAAGATACTTAACAGGGAAG
TGAGAGGGCCGCGGCAAAGCCGTTTTTCCATAGGCTCCGCCCCCCTGACAAGCATCACGAAATCTGACGC
TCAAATCAGTGGTGGCGAAACCCGACAGGACTATAAAGATACCAGGCGTTTCCCCCTGGCGGCTCCCTCG
TGCGCTCTCCTGTTCCTGCCTTTCGGTTTACCGGTGTCATTCCGCTGTTATGGCCGCGTTTGTCTCATTC
CACGCCTGACACTCAGTTCCGGGTAGGCAGTTCGCTCCAAGCTGGACTGTATGCACGAACCCCCCGTTCA
GTCCGACAGCTGCGCCTTATCCGGTAACTATCGTCTTGAGTCCAACCCGGAAAGACATGCAAAAGCACAA
CTGGCAGCAGCCACTGGTAATTGATTTAGAGGAGTTAGTCTTGAAGTCATGCGCCGGTTAAGGCTAAACT
GAAAGGACAAGTTTTGGTGACTGCGCTCCTCCAAGCCAGTTACCTCGGTTCAAAGAGTTGGTAGCTCAGA
GAACCTTCGAAAAACCGCCCTGCAAGGCGGTTTTTTCGTTTTCAGAGCAAGAGATTACGCGCAGACCAAA
ACGATCTCAAGAAGATCATCTTATTAATCAGATAAAATATTTCTAGATTTCAGTGCAATTTATCTCTTCA
AATGTAGCACCTGAAGTCAGCCCCATACGATATAAGTTGTTACTAGTGCTTGGATTCTCACCAATAAAAA
ACGCCCGGCGGCAACCGAGCGTTCTGAACAAATCCAGATGGAGTTCTGAGGTCATTACTGGATCTATCAA
CAGGAGTCCAAGCGAGCTCTCGAACCCCAGAGTCCCGCTTATTTGCCGACTACCTTGGTGATCTCGCCTT
TCACGTAGTGGACAAATTCTTCCAACTGATCTGCGCGCGAGGCCAAGCGATCTTCTTCTTGTCCAAGATA
AGCCTGTCTAGCTTCAAGTATGACGGGCTGATACTGGGCCGGCAGGCGCTCCATTGCCCAGTCGGCAGCG
ACATCCTTCGGCGCGATTTTGCCGGTTACTGCGCTGTACCAAATGCGGGACAACGTAAGCACTACATTTC
GCTCATCGCCAGCCCAGTCGGGCGGCGAGTTCCATAGCGTTAAGGTTTCATTTAGCGCCTCAAATAGATC
CTGTTCAGGAACCGGATCAAAGAGTTCCTCCGCCGCTGGACCTACCAAGGCAACGCTATGTTCTCTTGCT
TTTGTCAGCAAGATAGCCAGATCAATGTCGATCGTGGCTGGCTCGAAGATACCTGCAAGAATGTCATTGC
GCTGCCATTCTCCAAATTGCAGTTCGCGCTTAGCTGGATAACGCCACGGAATGATGTCGTCGTGCACAAC
AATGGTGACTTCTACAGCGCGGAGAATCTCGCTCTCTCCAGGGGAAGCCGAAGTTTCCAAAAGGTCGTTG
ATCAAAGCTCGCCGCGTTGTTTCATCAAGCCTTACGGTCACCGTAACTAGCAAATCAATATCACTGTGTG
GCTTCAGGCCGCCATCCACTGCGGAGCCGTACAAATGTACGGCCAGCAACGTCGGTTCGAGATGGCGCTC
GATGGCGCCAACTACCTCTGATAGTTGAGTCGATACTTCGGTGATCACCGCTTCCCTCATAATGTTTAAC
TTTGTTTTAGGGCGACTGCCCTGCTGCGTAACATCGTTGCTGCTCCATAACATCAAACATCGACCCATGG
CGTAACGCGCTTGCTGCTTGGATGCCCGAGGCATAGACTGTACCCCAAAAAAACAGTCATAGCAAGCCAT
GAAAACCGCCACTGCACCGTTACCACCGCTGCGTTCGGTCAAGGTTCTGGACCAGTTGCGTGAGCGCATG
CGAAACGATCCTCATCCTGTCTCTTGATCAGATCTTGATCCCCTGCGCCATCAGATCCTTGGCGGCAAGA
AAGCCATCCAGTTTACTTTGCAGGGCTTCCCAACCTTACCAGAGGGCGCCCCAGCTGGCAATTCCGACGT
CGACGTCTTAAGACCCACTTTCACATTTAAGTTGTTTTTCTAATCCGCATATGATCAATTCAAGGCCGAA
TAAGAAGGCTGGCTCTGCACCTTGGTGATCAAATAATTCGATAGCTTGTCGTAATAATGGCGGCATACTA
TCAGTAGTAGGTGTTTCCCTTTCTTCTTTAGCGACTTGATGCTCTTGATCTTCCAATACGCAACCTAAAG
TAAAATGCCCCACAGCGCTGAGTGCATATAATGCATTCTCTAGTGAAAAACCTTGTTGGCATAAAAAGGC
TAATTGATTTTCGAGAGTTTCATACTGTTTTTCTGTAGGCCGTGTACCTAAATGTACTTTTGCTCCATCG
CGATGACTTAGTAAAGCACATCTAAAACTTTTAGCGTTATTACGTAAAAAATCTTGCCAGCTTTCCCCTT
CTAAAGGGCAAAAGTGAGTATGGTGCCTATCTAACATCTCAATGGCTAAGGCGTCGAGCAAAGCCCGCTT
ATTTTTTACATGCCAATACAATGTAGGCTGCTCTACACCTAGCTTCTGGGCGAGTTTACGGGTTGTTAAA
CCTTCGATTCCTACCTCATTAAGCAGCTCTAATGCGCTGTTAATCACTTTACTTTTATCTAATCTAGACA
TCATTAATTCCTAATTTTTGTTGACACTCTATCGTTGATAGAGTTATTTTACCACTCCCTATCAGTGATA
GAGAAAAGAATTCAAAAGATCTAAAGAGGAGAAAGGATCT
Features (pLannotate 1.2.2; 12 found; start..end, strand, type, name):
   1037..1339    +  CDS            ccdB: CCDB_ECOLI - Also known as G, letB, letD. Experimental evidence at protein level: Swiss-Prot protein existence level 1. Toxic component of a type II toxin-antitoxin (TA) system, functioning in plasmid maintainence. Responsible for the post- segregational killing (PSK) of plasmid-free cells, also referred to as a plasmid addiction system. Half-life of over 2 hours. Cell killing by CcdB is accompanied by filamentation, defects in chromosome and plasmid segregation, defects in cell division, formation of anucleate cells, decreased DNA synthesis and plasmid loss. Interferes with the activity of DN
   1569..1640    +  terminator     rrnB T1 terminator: transcription terminator T1 from the E. coli rrnB gene
   1656..1683    +  terminator     T7Te terminator: phage T7 early transcription terminator
   1702..1757    -  rep_origin     RSF ori (fragment): Plasmids containing the RSF 1030 origin of replication can be propagated in E. coli cells that contain additional plasmids with compatible origins.
   1845..2390    -  rep_origin     p15A ori: Plasmids containing the medium-copy-number p15A origin of replication can be propagated in E. coli cells that contain a second plasmid with the ColE1 origin.
   2504..2598    -  terminator     lambda t0 terminator: transcription terminator from phage lambda
   2629..3420    -  CDS            SmR: aminoglycoside adenylyltransferase (Murphy, 1985); aadA; confers resistance to spectinomycin and streptomycin
   3427..3483    -  CDS            GmR (fragment): gentamycin acetyltransferase; aacC1; confers resistance to gentamycin
   3569..3643    +  CDS            int (fragment): INT2_ECOLX - Protein inferred from homology: Swiss-Prot protein existence level 3. Putative integrase believed to be involved in the insertion of antibiotic resistance genes into plasmids and transposons. From Escherichia coli.
   3671..3775    -  CDS            tnpA (fragment): TN5P_ECOLX - Also known as tnp. Experimental evidence at protein level: Swiss-Prot protein existence level 1. Mediates transposition of transposon Tn5 by a 'cut and paste' mechanism. First, the monomeric transposase binds the 19 bp inverted DNA repeats flanking the transposon. Then, dimerization of the DNA- bound transposase creates a synaptic DNA complex. After nicking of the first DNA strand, excision of the transposon proceeds through a series of intermediates. The transposase then mediates the insertion of the transposon at a new site by strand transfer. The activity of the wild- type tran
   3791..4411    -  CDS            tetR: TETR2_ECOLX - Experimental evidence at protein level: Swiss-Prot protein existence level 1. TetR is the repressor of the tetracycline resistance element; its N-terminal region forms a helix-turn-helix structure and binds DNA. Binding of tetracycline to TetR reduces the repressor affinity for the tetracycline resistance gene (tetA) promoter operator sites. From Escherichia coli.
   4430..4485    +  promoter       tetR/tetA promoters: tetR; overlapping promoters for bacterial tetR and tetA
