[The description below was written by a language model from this plasmid's Addgene catalogue record and pLannotate feature annotations shown in this document.]
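Description:
pH9-ilvA-ccdBwt (DE25) is a low-copy bacterial synthetic-biology plasmid built on the pH9 backbone for expressing a synthetic overlapping ("entangled") gene, ilvA-ccdB, in E. coli. It replicates from a p15A origin, which is compatible with ColE1-type plasmids. Selection uses an aadA (SmR) aminoglycoside adenylyltransferase cassette, which confers spectinomycin/streptomycin resistance and is followed by a lambda t0 terminator. The short annotated fragments of an RSF origin, a gentamicin resistance gene, an integrase and Tn5 transposase appear to be non-functional remnants of earlier cloning steps.

The payload is a 1,545 bp synthetic insert placed by Gibson assembly downstream of a TetO-regulated promoter. The feature table shows the divergent tetR/tetA promoter region with a tetR repressor gene on the opposite strand, so expression should be repressed until a tetracycline-class inducer relieves TetR binding. Only the ccdB reading frame is annotated, at about 300 bp, and it lies within the span the insert would occupy upstream of the rrnB T1 and T7Te terminators. ilvA was not detected as a feature, probably because its sequence was recoded, though the record does not say so. CcdB is the toxin of the ccd type II toxin-antitoxin system, and ilvA conventionally denotes the threonine deaminase of isoleucine biosynthesis. The name suggests that wild-type ccdB is embedded in an alternative frame of ilvA. The associated work concerns sequence entanglement as a means of stabilising and containing genetic information in cells, and this construct serves to express such an overlapping pair. The sequenced record (4,520 nt) is somewhat shorter than the catalogued total size of 4,679 bp.
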