Addgene plasmid #135170: pH9-ilvA-ccdBwt (DE25)
Purpose: Expressing synthetic overlapping gene, ilvA-ccdB
Depositing lab: Harris Wang. Depositing organization: Columbia University. Publication: Synthetic sequence entanglement augments stability and containment of genetic information in cells. Blazejewski T, Ho HI, Wang HH. Science. 2019 Aug 9;365(6453):595-598. doi: 10.1126/science.aav5477. PubMed 31395784.
Backbone
  Vector backbone: pH9
  Backbone size w/o insert (bp): 3000
  Total vector size (bp): 4679
  Vector type: Synthetic Biology
Growth in bacteria
  Bacterial resistance: Spectinomycin, 50 μg/mL
  Growth temperature: 37°C
  Growth strain: DH5alpha
  Copy number: Low Copy
Gene/Insert
  Gene/Insert name: ilvA-ccdB
  Species: Synthetic
  Insert size (bp): 1545
  Promoter: TetO
  Cloning method: Gibson Cloning
  Sequencing primers: 5′ ACCTCATTAAGCAGCTCTAATGCGCTG; 3′ TGTGACTCTAGTAGAGAGCGTTCAC
Terms and licenses: Academic/Nonprofit Terms; Industry Terms: Not Available to Industry
How to cite: pH9-ilvA-ccdBwt (DE25) was a gift from Harris Wang (Addgene plasmid # 135170 ; http://n2t.net/addgene:135170 ; RRID:Addgene_135170)
