>Addgene plasmid #135170 | pH9-ilvA-ccdBwt (DE25) | depositor partial sequence | sequence record 271285 | partial sequence
CCGGTGCCAACGTGAACTTCCACGGCCTGCGCTACGTCTCAGAACGCTGCGAACTGGGCGAACAGCGTGA
AGCGTTGTTGGCGGTGACCATTAATGCAGTTCAAGGTGTATACCTACAAGCGGGAGTCGAGGTATCGGCT
CTTCGTGGACGTACAGAGCGACATTATAGATACGCCGGGGAGGAGGATGGTCATACCTTTAGCGTCAGCC
AGGTTGCTGAGCGACAAAGTAAGCAGAGAATTATATCCCGTAGTACACATAGGGGACGAAAGCTGGAGGA
TGATGACGACGGACATGGCGTCCGTACCCGTGTCCGTTATAGGAGAGGAGGTCGCGGATCTAAGTCACAG
AGAGAACGATATAAAAAACGCGATAAACCTGATGTTCTGGGGGATATGATTCGCTTCCTCAACACGCTGG
GTACGTACTGGAACATTTCTTTGTTCCACTATCGCAGCCATGGCACCGACTACGGGCGCGTACTGGC
